>Addgene plasmid #111639 | PTE_26 | depositor full sequence | sequence record 209856 | PTE_26 sequence 7642 bps
CCGACACCATCGAATGGTGCAAAACCTTTCGCGGTATGGCATGATAGCGCCCGGAAGAGAGTCAATTCAG
GGTGGTGAATGTGAAACCAGTAACGTTATACGATGTCGCAGAGTATGCCGGTGTCTCTTATCAGACCGTT
TCCCGCGTGGTGAACCAGGCCAGCCACGTTTCTGCGAAAACGCGGGAAAAAGTGGAAGCGGCGATGGCGG
AGCTGAATTACATTCCCAACCGCGTGGCACAACAACTGGCGGGCAAACAGTCGTTGCTGATTGGCGTTGC
CACCTCCAGTCTGGCCCTGCACGCGCCGTCGCAAATTGTCGCGGCGATTAAATCTCGCGCCGATCAACTG
GGTGCCAGCGTGGTGGTGTCGATGGTAGAACGAAGCGGCGTCGAAGCCTGTAAAGCGGCGGTGCACAATC
TTCTCGCGCAACGCGTCAGTGGGCTGATCATTAACTATCCGCTGGATGACCAGGATGCCATTGCTGTGGA
AGCTGCCTGCACTAATGTTCCGGCGTTATTTCTTGATGTCTCTGACCAGACACCCATCAACAGTATTATT
TTCTCCCATGAAGACGGTACGCGACTGGGCGTGGAGCATCTGGTCGCATTGGGTCACCAGCAAATCGCGC
TGTTAGCGGGCCCATTAAGTTCTGTCTCGGCGCGTCTGCGTCTGGCTGGCTGGCATAAATATCTCACTCG
CAATCAAATTCAGCCGATAGCGGAACGGGAAGGCGACTGGAGTGCCATGTCCGGTTTTCAACAAACCATG
CAAATGCTGAATGAGGGCATCGTTCCCACTGCGATGCTGGTTGCCAACGATCAGATGGCGCTGGGCGCAA
TGCGCGCCATTACCGAGTCCGGGCTGCGCGTTGGTGCGGATATCTCGGTAGTGGGATACGACGATACCGA
AGACAGCTCATGTTATATCCCGCCGTTAACCACCATCAAACAGGATTTTCGCCTGCTGGGGCAAACCAGC
GTGGACCGCTTGCTGCAACTCTCTCAGGGCCAGGCGGTGAAGGGCAATCAGCTGTTGCCCGTCTCACTGG
TGAAAAGAAAAACCACCCTGGCGCCCAATACGCAAACCGCCTCTCCCCGCGCGTTGGCCGATTCATTAAT
GCAGCTGGCACGACAGGTTTCCCGACTGGAAAGCGGGCAGTGAGCGCAACGCAATTAATGTAAGTTAGCT
CACTCATTAGGCACAATTCTCATGTTTGACAGCTTATCATCGACTGCACGGTGCACCAATGCTTCTGGCG
TCAGGCAGCCATCGGAAGCTGTGGTATGGCTGTGCAGGTCGTAAATCACTGCATAATTCGTGTCGCTCAA
GGCGCACTCCCGTTCTGGATAATGTTTTTTGCGCCGACATCATAACGGTTCTGGCAAATATTCTGAAATG
AGCTGTTGACAATTAATCATCGGCTCGTATAATGTGTGGAATTGTGAGCGGATAACAATTTCACACAGGA
AACAGCCAGTCCGTTTAGGTGTTTTCACGAGCACTTCACCAACAAGGACCATAGCATATGAAAATCGAAG
AAGGTAAACTGGTAATCTGGATTAACGGCGATAAAGGCTATAACGGTCTCGCTGAAGTCGGTAAGAAATT
CGAGAAAGATACCGGAATTAAAGTCACCGTTGAGCATCCGGATAAACTGGAAGAGAAATTCCCACAGGTT
GCGGCAACTGGCGATGGCCCTGACATTATCTTCTGGGCACACGACCGCTTTGGTGGCTACGCTCAATCTG
GCCTGTTGGCTGAAATCACCCCGGACAAAGCGTTCCAGGACAAGCTGTATCCGTTTACCTGGGATGCCGT
ACGTTACAACGGCAAGCTGATTGCTTACCCGATCGCTGTTGAAGCGTTATCGCTGATTTATAACAAAGAT
CTGCTGCCGAACCCGCCAAAAACCTGGGAAGAGATCCCGGCGCTGGATAAAGAACTGAAAGCGAAAGGTA
AGAGCGCGCTGATGTTCAACCTGCAAGAACCGTACTTCACCTGGCCGCTGATTGCTGCTGACGGGGGTTA
TGCGTTCAAGTATGAAAACGGCAAGTACGACATTAAAGACGTGGGCGTGGATAACGCTGGCGCGAAAGCG
GGTCTGACCTTCCTGGTTGACCTGATTAAAAACAAACACATGAATGCAGACACCGATTACTCCATCGCAG
AAGCTGCCTTTAATAAAGGCGAAACAGCGATGACCATCAACGGCCCGTGGGCATGGTCCAACATCGACAC
CAGCAAAGTGAATTATGGTGTAACGGTACTGCCGACCTTCAAGGGTCAACCATCCAAACCGTTCGTTGGC
GTGCTGAGCGCAGGTATTAACGCCGCCAGTCCGAACAAAGAGCTGGCAAAAGAGTTCCTCGAAAACTATC
TGCTGACTGATGAAGGTCTGGAAGCGGTTAATAAAGACAAACCGCTGGGTGCCGTAGCGCTGAAGTCTTA
CGAGGAAGAGTTGGCGAAAGATCCACGTATTGCCGCCACTATGGAAAACGCCCAGAAAGGTGAAATCATG
CCGAACATCCCGCAGATGTCCGCTTTCTGGTATGCCGTGCGTACTGCGGTGATCAACGCCGCCAGCGGTC
GTCAGACTGTCGATGAAGCCCTGAAAGACGCGCAGACTAATTCGAGCTCGAACAACAACAACAATAACAA
TAACAACAACCTCGGGATCGAGGGAAGGATTTCAGAATTCATCACCAACAGCGGCGACCGTATCAACACC
GTTCGTGGTCCGATCACCATCTCTGAGGCCGGTTTCACTCTGATGCATGAGCATATCTGCGGTTCTTCTG
CGGGTTTTCTCCGCGCTTGGCCGGAGTTCTTCGGTTCCCGTGATGCACTGGCGGAAAAAGCGGTTCGCGG
CCTCCGTCGCGCTCGTGCTGCCGGCGTTCGTACCATCGTTGATGTTTCTACCTTTGATCTCGGCCGTGAC
GTTGAGCTGCTCGCCGAAGTTTCTGAAGCGGCGGACGTTCACATCGTCGCGGCGACGGGTCTGTGGTTCG
ACCCGCCTCTGTCTATGCGCCTGCGTTCTGTTGAGGAACTCACCCAGTTCTTTCTGCGCGAAATCCAGTA
CGGTATCGAGGATACCGGCATCCGTGCAGGTATCATCAAAGTTGCGACCACCGGTAAAGCCACGCCGTTC
CAGGAGCGTGTACTCCGTGCGGCTGCACGCGCCTCTCTCGCGACCGGTGTGCCTGTTACCACCCATACCG
ATGCTTCTCAGCGTGACGGTGAGCAGCAGGCGGACATCTTCGAATCTGAAGGCCTCGATCCGAGCCGTGT
TTGCATTGGTCATTCTGACGACACCGACGACCTGGACTACCTGACCGCTCTCGCAGCTCGCGGTTATCTG
ATTGGTCTGGATCACATTCCGTACAGCGCGATCGGCCTGGAAGACAACGCGTCCGCTGCCGCGCGGCTGG
GCCTGCGCTCTTGGCAAACCCGTGCCCTCCTGATCAAAGCGCTGATCGACCAGGGCTACGCCGACCAGAT
CCTGGTTTCTAACGACTGGCTGTTCGGTATCTCTTCTTACGTTACCAACATCATGGATGTCCTGGACCGT
GTTAACCCGGATGGTATGGCGTTCATCCCTCTGCGTGTTATTCCATTCCTCCGTGAAAAAGGTGTTCCGG
ACGAGACTCTCGAAACGATCATGGTTGACAACCCAGCTCGTTTCCTGTCTCCGACCCTGCGTGCGAGCTG
ATAACTGCAGGCAAGCTTGGCACTGGCCGTCGTTTTACAACGTCGTGACTGGGAAAACCCTGGCGTTACC
CAACTTAATCGCCTTGCAGCACATCCCCCTTTCGCCAGCTGGCGTAATAGCGAAGAGGCCCGCACCGATC
GCCCTTCCCAACAGTTGCGCAGCCTGAATGGCGAATGGCAGCTTGGCTGTTTTGGCGGATGAGATAAGAT
TTTCAGCCTGATACAGATTAAATCAGAACGCAGAAGCGGTCTGATAAAACAGAATTTGCCTGGCGGCAGT
AGCGCGGTGGTCCCACCTGACCCCATGCCGAACTCAGAAGTGAAACGCCGTAGCGCCGATGGTAGTGTGG
GGTCTCCCCATGCGAGAGTAGGGAACTGCCAGGCATCAAATAAAACGAAAGGCTCAGTCGAAAGACTGGG
CCTTTCGTTTTATCTGTTGTTTGTCGGTGAACGCTCTCCTGAGTAGGACAAATCCGCCGGGAGCGGATTT
GAACGTTGCGAAGCAACGGCCCGGAGGGTGGCGGGCAGGACGCCCGCCATAAACTGCCAGGCATCAAATT
AAGCAGAAGGCCATCCTGACGGATGGCCTTTTTGCGTTTCTACAAACTCTTTTTGTTTATTTTTCTAAAT
ACATTCAAATATGTATCCGCTCATGAGACAATAACCCTGATAAATGCTTCAATAATATTGAAAAAGGAAG
AGTATGAGTATTCAACATTTCCGTGTCGCCCTTATTCCCTTTTTTGCGGCATTTTGCCTTCCTGTTTTTG
CTCACCCAGAAACGCTGGTGAAAGTAAAAGATGCTGAAGATCAGTTGGGTGCACGAGTGGGTTACATCGA
ACTGGATCTCAACAGCGGTAAGATCCTTGAGAGTTTTCGCCCCGAAGAACGTTCTCCAATGATGAGCACT
TTTAAAGTTCTGCTATGTGGCGCGGTATTATCCCGTGTTGACGCCGGGCAAGAGCAACTCGGTCGCCGCA
TACACTATTCTCAGAATGACTTGGTTGAGTACTCACCAGTCACAGAAAAGCATCTTACGGATGGCATGAC
AGTAAGAGAATTATGCAGTGCTGCCATAACCATGAGTGATAACACTGCGGCCAACTTACTTCTGACAACG
ATCGGAGGACCGAAGGAGCTAACCGCTTTTTTGCACAACATGGGGGATCATGTAACTCGCCTTGATCGTT
GGGAACCGGAGCTGAATGAAGCCATACCAAACGACGAGCGTGACACCACGATGCCTGTAGCAATGGCAAC
AACGTTGCGCAAACTATTAACTGGCGAACTACTTACTCTAGCTTCCCGGCAACAATTAATAGACTGGATG
GAGGCGGATAAAGTTGCAGGACCACTTCTGCGCTCGGCCCTTCCGGCTGGCTGGTTTATTGCTGATAAAT
CTGGAGCCGGTGAGCGTGGGTCTCGCGGTATCATTGCAGCACTGGGGCCAGATGGTAAGCCCTCCCGTAT
CGTAGTTATCTACACGACGGGGAGTCAGGCAACTATGGATGAACGAAATAGACAGATCGCTGAGATAGGT
GCCTCACTGATTAAGCATTGGTAACTGTCAGACCAAGTTTACTCATATATACTTTAGATTGATT
[38 nt withheld, positions 5315-5352]
A
[37 nt withheld, positions 5354-5390]
ATTTTGTTAAAATTCGCGTTAAATTTTTGTTAAATCAGCTCATTTTTTAACCAATAGGCCGAAATCGGCA
AAATCCCTTATAAATCAAAAGAATAGACCGAGATAGGGT
[37 nt withheld, positions 5500-5536]
AAAGAACGTGGACTCCAACGTCAAAGG
[141 nt withheld, positions 5564-5704]
G
[125 nt withheld, positions 5706-5830]
AAAGGATCTAGGTGAAGATCCTTTTTGATAATCTCATGACCAAAATCCCTTAACGTGAGTTTTCGTTCCA
CTGAGCGTCAGACCCCGTAGAAAAGATCAAAGGATCTTCTTGAGATCCTTTTTTTCTGCGCGTAATCTGC
TGCTTGCAAACAAAAAAACCACCGCTACCAGCGGTGGTTTGTTTGCCGGATCAAGAGCTACCAACTCTTT
TTCCGAAGGTAACTGGCTTCAGCAGAGCGCAGATACCAAATACTGTCCTTCTAGTGTAGCCGTAGTTAGG
CCACCACTTCAAGAACTCTGTAGCACCGCCTACATACCTCGCTCTGCTAATCCTGTTACCAGTGGCTGCT
GCCAGTGGCGATAAGTCGTGTCTTACCGGGTTGGACTCAAGACGATAGTTACCGGATAAGGCGCAGCGGT
CGGGCTGAACGGGGGGTTCGTGCACACAGCCCAGCTTGGAGCGAACGACCTACACCGAACTGAGATACCT
ACAGCGTGAGCTATGAGAAAGCGCCACGCTTCCCGAAGGGAGAAAGGCGGACAGGTATCCGGTAAGCGGC
AGGGTCGGAACAGGAGAGCGCACGAGGGAGCTTCCAGGGGGAAACGCCTGGTATCTTTATAGTCCTGTCG
GGTTTCGCCACCTCTGACTTGAGCGTCGATTTTTGTGATGCTCGTCAGGGGGGCGGAGCCTATGGAAAAA
CGCCAGCAACGCGGCCTTTTTACGGTTCCTGGCCTTTTGCTGGCCTTTTGCTCACATGTTCTTTCCTGCG
TTATCCCCTGATTCTGTGGATAACCGTATTACCGCCTTTGAGTGAGCTGATACCGCTCGCCGCAGCCGAA
CGACCGAGCGCAGCGAGTCAGTGAGCGAGGAAGCGGAAGAGCGCCTGATGCGGTATTTTCTCCTTACGCA
TCTGTGCGGTATTTCACACCGCATATATGGTGCACTCTCAGTACAATCTGCTCTGATGCCGCATAGTTAA
GCCAGTATACACTCCGCTATCGCTACGTGACTGGGTCATGGCTGCGCCCCGACACCCGCCAACACCCGCT
GACGCGCCCTGACGGGCTTGTCTGCTCCCGGCATCCGCTTACAGACAAGCTGTGACCGTCTCCGGGAGCT
GCATGTGTCAGAGGTTTTCACCGTCATCACCGAAACGCGCGAGGCAGCTGCGGTAAAGCTCATCAGCGTG
GTCGTGCAGCGATTCACAGATGTCTGCCTGTTCATCCGCGTCCAGCTCGTTGAGTTTCTCCAGAAGCGTT
AATGTCTGGCTTCTGATAAAGCGGGCCATGTTAAGGGCGGTTTTTTCCTGTTTGGTCACTGATGCCTCCG
TGTAAGGGGGATTTCTGTTCATGGGGGTAATGATACCGATGAAACGAGAGAGGATGCTCACGATACGGGT
TACTGATGATGAACATGCCCGGTTACTGGAACGTTGTGAGGGTAAACAACTGGCGGTATGGATGCGGCGG
GACCAGAGAAAAATCACTCAGGGTCAATGCCAGCGCTTCGTTAATACAGATGTAGGTGTTCCACAGGGTA
GCCAGCAGCATCCTGCGATGCAGATCCGGAACATAATGGTGCAGGGCGCTGACTTCCGCGTTTCCAGACT
TTACGAAACACGGAAACCGAAGACCATTCATGTTGTTGCTCAGGTCGCAGACGTTTTGCAGCAGCAGTCG
CTTCACGTTCGCTCGCGTATCGGTGATTCATTCTGCTAACCAGTAAGGCAACCCCGCCAGCCTAGCCGGG
TCCTCAACGACAGGAGCACGATCATGCGCACCCGTGGCCAGGACCCAACGCTGCCCGAAATT
Features (pLannotate 1.2.2; 19 found; start..end, strand, type, name):
      3..80      +  promoter       lacIq promoter: lacI (mutant); In the lacIq allele, a single base change in the promoter boosts expression of the lacI gene about 10-fold.
     81..1163    +  CDS            lacI: lac repressor; lacI; The lac repressor binds to the lac operator to inhibit transcription in E. coli. This inhibition can be relieved by adding lactose or isopropyl-β-D-thiogalactopyranoside (IPTG).
   1176..1197    +  protein_bind   CAP binding site: CAP binding activates transcription in the presence of cAMP. E. coli catabolite activator protein
   1216..1233    +  promoter       tet promoter (fragment): E. coli promoter for tetracycline efflux protein gene
   1406..1434    +  promoter       tac promoter: strong E. coli promoter; hybrid between the trp and lac UV5 promoters
   1442..1458    +  protein_bind   lac operator: The lac repressor binds to the lac operator to inhibit transcription in E. coli. This inhibition can be relieved by adding lactose or isopropyl-β-D-thiogalactopyranoside (IPTG). lac repressor encoded by lacI
   1528..2628    +  CDS            MBP: maltose binding protein from E. coli; malE (mutated); This version of the gene does not encode a signal sequence, so MBP will remain in the cytosol.
   2710..3708    +  CDS            opd (fragment): OPD_BREDI - Experimental evidence at protein level: Swiss-Prot protein existence level 1. Has an unusual substrate specificity for synthetic organophosphate triesters and phosphorofluoridates. All of the phosphate triesters found to be substrates are synthetic compounds. The identity of any naturally occurring substrate for the enzyme is unknown. Has no detectable activity with phosphate monoesters or diesters and no activity as an esterase or protease. It catalyzes the hydrolysis of the insecticide paraoxon at a rate approaching the diffusion limit and thus appears to be optimally evolved for
   3731..3885    +  CDS            lacZα (fragment): LacZα fragment of β-galactosidase; lacZ fragment
   3978..4093    +  ncRNA          5S rRNA: Accession: RF00001 - 5S ribosomal RNA
   4097..4183    +  terminator     rrnB T1 terminator: Escherichia coli rrnB; transcription terminator T1 from the E. coli rrnB gene
   4275..4302    +  terminator     rrnB T2 terminator: transcription terminator T2 from the E. coli rrnB gene
   4322..4413    +  promoter       AmpR promoter: bla
   4414..5274    +  CDS            AmpR: β-lactamase; bla; confers resistance to ampicillin, carbenicillin, and related antibiotics
   5316..5829    -  rep_origin     M13 ori (sequence partly withheld): M13 bacteriophage origin of replication; arrow indicates direction of (+) strand synthesis
   5940..6528    +  rep_origin     ori: high-copy-number ColE1/pMB1/pBR322/pUC origin of replication
   6714..6856    -  misc_feature   bom: basis of mobility region from pBR322
   6958..7149    -  CDS            rop: Rop protein, which maintains plasmids at low copy number; rop
   7166..7546    +  CDS            YPB1_ECOLX: Protein predicted: Swiss-Prot protein existence level 4. From Escherichia coli.
