>Addgene plasmid #111639 | PTE_26 | addgene full sequence | sequence record 213373 | Addgene NGS Result
CTGTTGACAATTAATCATCGGCTCGTATAATGTGTGGAATTGTGAGCGGATAACAATTTCACACAGGAAA
CAGCCAGTCCGTTTAGGTGTTTTCACGAGCACTTCACCAACAAGGACCATAGATTATGAAAACTGAAGAA
GGTAAACTGGTAATCTGGATTAACGGCGATAAAGGCTATAACGGTCTCGCTGAAGTCGGTAAGAAATTCG
AGAAAGATACCGGAATTAAAGTCACCGTTGAGCATCCGGATAAACTGGAAGAGAAATTCCCACAGGTTGC
GGCAACTGGCGATGGCCCTGACATTATCTTCTGGGCACACGACCGCTTTGGTGGCTACGCTCAATCTGGC
CTGTTGGCTGAAATCACCCCGGACAAAGCGTTCCAGGACAAGCTGTATCCGTTTACCTGGGATGCCGTAC
GTTACAACGGCAAGCTGATTGCTTACCCGATCGCTGTTGAAGCGTTATCGCTGATTTATAACAAAGATCT
GCTGCCGAACCCGCCAAAAACCTGGGAAGAGATCCCGGCGCTGGATAAAGAACTGAAAGCGAAAGGTAAG
AGCGCGCTGATGTTCAACCTGCAAGAACCGTACTTCACCTGGCCGCTGATTGCTGCTGACGGGGGTTATG
CGTTCAAGTATGAAAACGGCAAGTACGACATTAAAGACGTGGGCGTGGATAACGCTGGCGCGAAAGCGGG
TCTGACCTTCCTGGTTGACCTGATTAAAAACAAACACATGAATGCAGACACCGATTACTCCATCGCAGAA
GCTGCCTTTAATAAAGGCGAAACAGCGATGACCATCAACGGCCCGTGGGCATGGTCCAACATCGACACCA
GCAAAGTGAATTATGGTGTAACGGTACTGCCGACCTTCAAGGGTCAACCATCCAAACCGTTCGTTGGCGT
GCTGAGCGCAGGTATTAACGCCGCCAGTCCGAACAAAGAGCTGGCAAAAGAGTTCCTCGAAAACTATCTG
CTGACTGATGAAGGTCTGGAAGCGGTTAATAAAGACAAACCGCTGGGTGCCGTAGCGCTGAAGTCTTACG
AGGAAGAGTTGGCGAAAGATCCACGTATTGCCGCCACCATGGAAAACGCCCAGAAAGGTGAAATCATGCC
GAACATCCCGCAGATGTCCGCTTTCTGGTATGCCGTGCGTACTGCGGTGATCAACGCCGCCAGCGGTCGT
CAGACTGTCGATGAAGCCCTGAAAGACGCGCAGACTAATTCGAGCTCGAACAACAACAACAATAACAATA
ACAACAACCTCGGGATCGAGGGAAGGATTTCAGAATTCATCACCAACAGCGGCGATCGGATCAACACCGT
TCGTGGTCCGATCACCATCTCTGAGGCCGGTTTCACTCTGATGCATGAGCATATCTGCGGTTCTTCTGCG
GGTTTTCTCCGCGCTTGGCCGGAGTTCTTCGGTTCCCGTGATGCACTGGCGGAAAAAGCGGTTCGCGGCC
TCCGTCGCGCTCGTGCTGCCGGCGTTCGTACCATCGTTGATGTTTCTACCTTTGATCTCGGCCGTGACGT
TGAGCTGCTCGCCGAAGTTTCTGAAGCGGCGGACGTTCACATCGTCGCGGCGACGGGTCTGTGGTTCGAC
CCGCCTCTGTCTATGCGCCTGCGTTCTGTTGAGGAACTCACCCAGTTCTTTCTGCGCGAAATCCAGTACG
GTATCGAGGATACCGGCATCCGTGCAGGTATCATCAAAGTTGCGACCACCGGTAAAGCCACGCCGTTCCA
GGAGCGTGTACTCCGTGCGGCTGCACGCGCCTCTCTCGCGACCGGTGTGCCTGTTACCACCCATACCGAT
GCTTCTCAGCGTGACGGTGAGCAGCAGGCGGACATCTTCGAATCTGAAGGCCTCGATCCGAGCCGTGTTT
GCATTGGTCATTCTGACGACACCGACGACCTGGACTACCTGACCGCTCTCGCAGCTCGCGGTTATCTGAT
TGGTCTGGATCACATTCCGTACAGCGCGATCGGCCTGGAAGACAACGCGTCCGCTGCCGCGCGGCTGGGC
CTGCGCTCTTGGCAAACCCGTGCCCTCCTGATCAAAGCGCTGATCGACCAGGGCTACGCCGACCAGATCC
TGGTTTCTAACGACTGGCTGTTCGGTATCTCTTCTTACGTTACCAACATCATGGATGTCCTGGACCGTGT
TAACCCGGATGGTATGGCGTTCATCCCTCTGCGTGTTATTCCATTCCTCCGTGAAAAAGGTGTTCCGGAC
GAGACTCTCGAAACGATCATGGTTGACAACCCAGCTCGTTTCCTGTCTCCGACCCTGCGTGCGAGCTGAT
AACTGCAGGCAAGCTTGGCACTGGCCGTCGTTTTACAACGTCGTGACTGGGAAAACCCTGGCGTTACCCA
ACTTAATCGCCTTGCAGCACATCCCCCTTTCGCCAGCTGGCGTAATAGCGAAGAGGCCCGCACCGATCGC
CCTTCCCAACAGTTGCGCAGCCTGAATGGCGAATGGCAGCTTGGCTGTTTTGGCGGATGAGATAAGATTT
TCAGCCTGATACAGATTAAATCAGAACGCAGAAGCGGTCTGATAAAACAGAATTTGCCTGGCGGCAGTAG
CGCGGTGGTCCCACCTGACCCCATGCCGAACTCAGAAGTGAAACGCCGTAGCGCCGATGGTAGTGTGGGG
TCTCCCCATGCGAGAGTAGGGAACTGCCAGGCATCAAATAAAACGAAAGGCTCAGTCGAAAGACTGGGCC
TTTCGTTTTATCTGTTGTTTGTCGGTGAACGCTCTCCTGAGTAGGACAAATCCGCCGGGAGCGGATTTGA
ACGTTGCGAAGCAACGGCCCGGAGGGTGGCGGGCAGGACGCCCGCCATAAACTGCCAGGCATCAAATTAA
GCAGAAGGCCATCCTGACGGATGGCCTTTTTGCGTTTCTACAAACTCTTTTGTTTATTTTTCTAAATACA
TTCAAATATGTATCCGCTCATGAGACAATAACCCTGATAAATGCTTCAATAATATTGAAAAAGGAAGAGT
ATGAGTATTCAACATTTCCGTGTCGCCCTTATTCCCTTTTTTGCGGCATTTTGCCTTCCTGTTTTTGCTC
ACCCAGAAACGCTGGTGAAAGTAAAAGATGCTGAAGATCAGTTGGGTGCACGAGTGGGTTACATCGAACT
GGATCTCAACAGCGGTAAGATCCTTGAGAGTTTTCGCCCCGAAGAACGTTTCCCAATGATGAGCACTTTT
AAAGTTCTGCTATGTGGCGCGGTATTATCCCGTGTTGACGCCGGGCAAGAGCAACTCGGTCGCCGCATAC
ACTATTCTCAGAATGACTTGGTTGAGTACTCACCAGTCACAGAAAAGCATCTTACGGATGGCATGACAGT
AAGAGAATTATGCAGTGCTGCCATAACCATGAGTGATAACACTGCGGCCAACTTACTTCTGACAACGATC
GGAGGACCGAAGGAGCTAACCGCTTTTTTGCACAACATGGGGGATCATGTAACTCGCCTTGATCGTTGGG
AACCGGAGCTGAATGAAGCCATACCAAACGACGAGCGTGACACCACGATGCCTGTAGCAATGGCAACAAC
GTTGCGCAAACTATTAACTGGCGAACTACTTACTCTAGCTTCCCGGCAACAATTAATAGACTGGATGGAG
GCGGATAAAGTTGCAGGACCACTTCTGCGCTCGGCCCTTCCGGCTGGCTGGTTTATTGCTGATAAATCTG
GAGCCGGTGAGCGTGGGTCTCGCGGTATCATTGCAGCACTGGGGCCAGATGGTAAGCCCTCCCGTATCGT
AGTTATCTACACGACGGGGAGTCAGGCAACTATGGATGAACGAAATAGACAGATCGCTGAGATAGGTGCC
TCACTGATTAAGCATTGGTAACTGTCAGACCAAGTTTACTCATATATACTTTAGATTGATT
[38 nt withheld, positions 3912-3949]
A
[37 nt withheld, positions 3951-3987]
ATTTTGTTAAAATTCGCGTTAAATTTTTGTTAAATCAGCTCATTTTTTAACCAATAGGCCGAAATCGGCA
AAATCCCTTATAAATCAAAAGAATAGCCCGAGATAGGGT
[37 nt withheld, positions 4097-4133]
AAAGAACGTGGACTCCAACGTCAAAGG
[141 nt withheld, positions 4161-4301]
G
[125 nt withheld, positions 4303-4427]
AAAGGATCTAGGTGAAGATCCTTTTTGATAATCTCATGACCAAAATCCCTTAACGTGAGTTTTCGTTCCA
CTGAGCGTCAGACCCCGTAGAAAAGATCAAAGGATCTTCTTGAGATCCTTTTTTTCTGCGCGTAATCTGC
TGCTTGCAAACAAAAAAACCACCGCTACCAGCGGTGGTTTGTTTGCCGGATCAAGAGCTACCAACTCTTT
TTCCGAAGGTAACTGGCTTCAGCAGAGCGCAGATACCAAATACTGTCCTTCTAGTGTAGCCGTAGTTAGG
CCACCACTTCAAGAACTCTGTAGCACCGCCTACATACCTCGCTCTGCTAATCCTGTTACCAGTGGCTGCT
GCCAGTGGCGATAAGTCGTGTCTTACCGGGTTGGACTCAAGACGATAGTTACCGGATAAGGCGCAGCGGT
CGGGCTGAACGGGGGGTTCGTGCACACAGCCCAGCTTGGAGCGAACGACCTACACCGAACTGAGATACCT
ACAGCGTGAGCTATGAGAAAGCGCCACGCTTCCCGAAGGGAGAAAGGCGGACAGGTATCCGGTAAGCGGC
AGGGTCGGAACAGGAGAGCGCACGAGGGAGCTTCCAGGGGGAAACGCCTGGTATCTTTATAGTCCTGTCG
GGTTTCGCCACCTCTGACTTGAGCGTCGATTTTTGTGATGCTCGTCAGGGGGGCGGAGCCTATGGAAAAA
CGCCAGCAACGCGGCCTTTTTACGGTTCCTGGCCTTTTGCTGGCCTTTTGCTCACATGTTCTTTCCTGCG
TTATCCCCTGATTCTGTGGATAACCGTATTACCGCCTTTGAGTGAGCTGATACCGCTCGCCGCAGCCGAA
CGACCGAGCGCAGCGAGTCAGTGAGCGAGGAAGCGGAAGAGCGCCTGATGCGGTATTTTCTCCTTACGCA
TCTGTGCGGTATTTCACACCGCATATGGTGCACTCTCAGTACAATCTGCTCTGATGCCGCATAGTTAAGC
CAGTATACACTCCGCTATCGCTACGTGACTGGGTCATGGCTGCGCCCCGACACCCGCCAACACCCGCTGA
CGCGCCCTGACGGGCTTGTCTGCTCCCGGCATCCGCTTACAGACAAGCTGTGACCGTCTCCGGGAGCTGC
ATGTGTCAGAGGTTTTCACCGTCATCACCGAAACGCGCGAGGCAGCTGCGGTAAAGCTCATCAGCGTGGT
CGTGCAGCGATTCACAGATGTCTGCCTGTTCATCCGCGTCCAGCTCGTTGAGTTTCTCCAGAAGCGTTAA
TGTCTGGCTTCTGATAAAGCGGGCCATGTTAAGGGCGGTTTTTTCCTGTTTGGTCACTGATGCCTCCGTG
TAAGGGGGATTTCTGTTCATGGGGGTAATGATACCGATGAAACGAGAGAGGATGCTCACGATACGGGTTA
CTGATGATGAACATGCCCGGTTACTGGAACGTTGTGAGGGTAAACAACTGGCGGTATGGATGCGGCGGGA
CCAGAGAAAAATCACTCAGGGTCAATGCCAGCGCTTCGTTAATACAGATGTAGGTGTTCCACAGGGTAGC
CAGCAGCATCCTGCGATGCAGATCCGGAACATAATGGTGCAGGGCGCTGACTTCCGCGTTTCCAGACTTT
ACGAAACACGGAAACCGAAGACCATTCATGTTGTTGCTCAGGTCGCAGACGTTTTGCAGCAGCAGTCGCT
TCACGTTCGCTCGCGTATCGGTGATTCATTCTGCTAACCAGTAAGGCAACCCCGCCAGCCTAGCCGGGTC
CTCAACGACAGGAGCACGATCATGCGCACCCGTGGCCAGGACCCAACGCTGCCCGAAATTCCGACACCAT
CGAATGGTGCAAAACCTTTCGCGGTATGGCATGATAGCGCCCGGAAGAGAGTCAATTCAGGGTGGTGAAT
GTGAAACCAGTAACGTTATACGATGTCGCAGAGTATGCCGGTGTCTCTTATCAGACCGTTTCCCGCGTGG
TGAACCAGGCCAGCCACGTTTCTGCGAAAACGCGGGAAAAAGTGGAAGCGGCGATGGCGGAGCTGAATTA
CATTCCCAACCGCGTGGCACAACAACTGGCGGGCAAACAGTCGTTGCTGATTGGCGTTGCCACCTCCAGT
CTGGCCCTGCACGCGCCGTCGCAAATTGTCGCGGCGATTAAATCTCGCGCCGATCAACTGGGTGCCAGCG
TGGTGGTGTCGATGGTAGAACGAAGCGGCGTCGAAGCCTGTAAAGCGGCGGTGCACAATCTTCTCGCGCA
ACGCGTCAGTGGGCTGATCATTAACTATCCGCTGGATGACCAGGATGCCATTGCTGTGGAAGCTGCCTGC
ACTAATGTTCCGGCGTTATTTCTTGATGTCTCTGACCAGACACCCATCAACAGTATTATTTTCTCCCATG
AAGACGGTACGCGACTGGGCGTGGAGCATCTGGTCGCATTGGGTCACCAGCAAATCGCGCTGTTAGCGGG
CCCATTAAGTTCTGTCTCGGCGCGTCTGCGTCTGGCTGGCTGGCATAAATATCTCACTCGCAATCAAATT
CAGCCGATAGCGGAACGGGAAGGCGACTGGAGTGCCATGTCCGGTTTTCAACAAACCATGCAAATGCTGA
ATGAGGGCATCGTTCCCACTGCGATGCTGGTTGCCAACGATCAGATGGCGCTGGGCGCAATGCGCGCCAT
TACCGAGTCCGGGCTGCGCGTTGGTGCGGATATCTCGGTAGTGGGATACGACGATACCGAAGACAGCTCA
TGTTATATCCCGCCGTTAACCACCATCAAACAGGATTTTCGCCTGCTGGGGCAAACCAGCGTGGACCGCT
TGCTGCAACTCTCTCAGGGCCAGGCGGTGAAGGGCAATCAGCTGTTGCCCGTCTCACTGGTGAAAAGAAA
AACCACCCTGGCGCCCAATACGCAAACCGCCTCTCCCCGCGCGTTGGCCGATTCATTAATGCAGCTGGCA
CGACAGGTTTCCCGACTGGAAAGCGGGCAGTGAGCGCAACGCAATTAATGTAAGTTAGCTCACTCATTAG
GCACAATTCTCATGTTTGACAGCTTATCATCGACTGCACGGTGCACCAATGCTTCTGGCGTCAGGCAGCC
ATCGGAAGCTGTGGTATGGCTGTGCAGGTCGTAAATCACTGCATAATTCGTGTCGCTCAAGGCGCACTCC
CGTTCTGGATAATGTTTTTTGCGCCGACATCATAACGGTTCTGGCAAATATTCTGAAATGAG
Features (pLannotate 1.2.2; 19 found; start..end, strand, type, name):
      4..32      +  promoter       tac promoter: strong E. coli promoter; hybrid between the trp and lac UV5 promoters
     40..56      +  protein_bind   lac operator: The lac repressor binds to the lac operator to inhibit transcription in E. coli. This inhibition can be relieved by adding lactose or isopropyl-β-D-thiogalactopyranoside (IPTG). lac repressor encoded by lacI
    126..1226    +  CDS            MBP: maltose binding protein from E. coli; malE (mutated); This version of the gene does not encode a signal sequence, so MBP will remain in the cytosol.
   1308..2306    +  CDS            opd (fragment): OPD_BREDI - Experimental evidence at protein level: Swiss-Prot protein existence level 1. Has an unusual substrate specificity for synthetic organophosphate triesters and phosphorofluoridates. All of the phosphate triesters found to be substrates are synthetic compounds. The identity of any naturally occurring substrate for the enzyme is unknown. Has no detectable activity with phosphate monoesters or diesters and no activity as an esterase or protease. It catalyzes the hydrolysis of the insecticide paraoxon at a rate approaching the diffusion limit and thus appears to be optimally evolved for
   2329..2483    +  CDS            lacZα (fragment): LacZα fragment of β-galactosidase; lacZ fragment
   2576..2691    +  ncRNA          5S rRNA: Accession: RF00001 - 5S ribosomal RNA
   2695..2781    +  terminator     rrnB T1 terminator: Escherichia coli rrnB; transcription terminator T1 from the E. coli rrnB gene
   2873..2900    +  terminator     rrnB T2 terminator: transcription terminator T2 from the E. coli rrnB gene
   2919..3010    +  promoter       AmpR promoter: bla
   3011..3871    +  CDS            AmpR: β-lactamase; bla; confers resistance to ampicillin, carbenicillin, and related antibiotics
   3913..4426    -  rep_origin     M13 ori (sequence partly withheld): M13 bacteriophage origin of replication; arrow indicates direction of (+) strand synthesis
   4537..5125    +  rep_origin     ori: high-copy-number ColE1/pMB1/pBR322/pUC origin of replication
   5311..5451    -  misc_feature   bom: basis of mobility region from pBR322
   5553..5744    -  CDS            rop: Rop protein, which maintains plasmids at low copy number; rop
   5761..6141    +  CDS            YPB1_ECOLX: Protein predicted: Swiss-Prot protein existence level 4. From Escherichia coli.
   6240..6317    +  promoter       lacIq promoter: lacI (mutant); In the lacIq allele, a single base change in the promoter boosts expression of the lacI gene about 10-fold.
   6318..7400    +  CDS            lacI: lac repressor; lacI; The lac repressor binds to the lac operator to inhibit transcription in E. coli. This inhibition can be relieved by adding lactose or isopropyl-β-D-thiogalactopyranoside (IPTG).
   7413..7434    +  protein_bind   CAP binding site: CAP binding activates transcription in the presence of cAMP. E. coli catabolite activator protein
   7453..7470    +  promoter       tet promoter (fragment): E. coli promoter for tetracycline efflux protein gene
