[The description below was written by a language model from this plasmid's Addgene catalogue record and pLannotate feature annotations shown in this document.]
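Description:
PTE_26 is a bacterial expression plasmid built on the pMal C2 backbone that produces a computationally designed phosphotriesterase variant, described in the record as a FuncLib design, fused to maltose binding protein. The synthetic insert of about 1 kb was cloned between EcoRI and PstI sites, both retained. Annotation software recognises it as a fragment related to the organophosphate-degrading opd enzyme of Brevundimonas diminuta, which hydrolyses synthetic organophosphate triesters such as paraoxon. It lies downstream of an MBP coding sequence that lacks a signal peptide, so the N-terminal MBP fusion should remain in the cytosol. MBP generally aids solubility and allows amylose affinity purification.

Expression is driven by the tac promoter with an adjacent lac operator. The plasmid carries its own lacI gene under the lacIq promoter, so transcription is repressed until induced with IPTG. A residual lacZα fragment follows the insert, and the rrnB T1 and T2 terminators close the transcription unit. The plasmid replicates in E. coli from a ColE1/pMB1-type origin and is selected with ampicillin through the bla gene. The backbone also carries bom and rop elements from pBR322 and an M13 origin for single-stranded DNA production. The catalogue lists it as high copy, although rop is normally associated with reduced copy number.

Both the depositor sequence and the repository's sequencing result are about 7.64 kb and show the same features in the same order. The catalogue "total vector size" of 1008 bp therefore appears to repeat the insert length. The specific mutations that define this design are not given in the record. The construct is most likely used to express and purify this variant for comparing activity across a repertoire of designed enzymes.
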