Addgene plasmid #111639: PTE_26
Purpose: Funclib design PTE_26
Depositing lab: Sarel Fleishman. Depositing organization: Weizmann Institute of Science. Publication: Automated Design of Efficient and Functionally Diverse Enzyme Repertoires. Khersonsky O, Lipsh R, Avizemer Z, Ashani Y, Goldsmith M, Leader H, Dym O, Rogotner S, Trudeau DL, Prilusky J, Amengual-Rigo P, Guallar V, Tawfik DS, Fleishman SJ. Mol Cell. 2018 Oct 4;72(1):178-186.e5. doi: 10.1016/j.molcel.2018.08.033. Epub 2018 Sep 27. PubMed 30270109.
Backbone
  Vector backbone: pMal C2
  Backbone manufacturer: NEB
  Backbone size w/o insert (bp): 6634
  Total vector size (bp): 1008
  Vector type: Bacterial Expression
Growth in bacteria
  Bacterial resistance: Ampicillin, 100 μg/mL
  Growth temperature: 37°C
  Growth strain: DH5alpha
  Copy number: High Copy
Gene/Insert
  Gene/Insert name: PTE_26 (alt name: Funclib design PTE_26)
  Species: Synthetic
  Insert size (bp): 1008
  Promoter: pTac
  Tag / fusion protein: MBP (N terminal on backbone)
  Cloning method: Restriction Enzyme; 5′ cloning site EcoRI (not destroyed); 3′ cloning site PstI (not destroyed)
  Sequencing primers: 5′ GACGCGCAGACTAATTCGAGCTC; 3′ CAGGGTTTTCCCAGTCACGACGTTGTAA
Terms and licenses: Academic/Nonprofit Terms; Industry Terms: Not Available to Industry
How to cite: PTE_26 was a gift from Sarel Fleishman (Addgene plasmid # 111639 ; http://n2t.net/addgene:111639 ; RRID:Addgene_111639)
